Addgene plasmid #13720: pcDNA3-EGFP-Rac1(Q61L)
Depositing lab: Klaus Hahn. Publication: Localized Rac activation dynamics visualized in living cells. Kraynov VS, Chamberlain C, Bokoch GM, Schwartz MA, Slabaugh S, Hahn KM. Science. 2000 Oct 13. 290(5490):333-7. 10.1126/science.290.5490.333 PubMed 11030651.
Backbone
  Vector backbone: pcDNA3
  Backbone manufacturer: Invitrogen
  Backbone size w/o insert (bp): 5500
  Vector type: Mammalian Expression
Growth in bacteria
  Bacterial resistance: Ampicillin, 100 μg/mL
  Growth temperature: 37°C
  Growth strain: DH5alpha
  Copy number: High Copy
Gene/Insert
  Gene/Insert name: EGFP-Rac1(Q61L) (alt name: Rac1)
  Species: H. sapiens (human)
  Insert size (bp): 1300
  Entrez Gene: RAC1 (a.k.a. MIG5, MRD48, Rac-1, TC-25, p21-Rac1)
  Tag / fusion protein: EGFP (N terminal on insert)
  Cloning method: Restriction Enzyme; 5′ cloning site HindIII (not destroyed); 3′ cloning site XhoI (not destroyed)
  Sequencing primers: 5′ EGFP-C
Terms and licenses: Academic/Nonprofit Terms; Industry Terms: Not Available to Industry
Depositor comments: Protocols for production and use of Hahn lab biosensors and photactivatable proteins can be found on their web page, at the URL below. If you have suggestions for the protocols or have any questions, please feel free to contact the Hahn lab. Good luck with your experiments! Hahn lab biosensor protocol: http://www.hahnlab.com/tools/index.html
How to cite: pcDNA3-EGFP-Rac1(Q61L) was a gift from Klaus Hahn (Addgene plasmid # 13720 ; http://n2t.net/addgene:13720 ; RRID:Addgene_13720)
