[The description below was written by a language model from this plasmid's Addgene catalogue record and pLannotate feature annotations shown in this document.]
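Description:
pcDNA3-EGFP-Rac1(Q61L) is a mammalian expression plasmid built on the pcDNA3 backbone that produces human Rac1 carrying the Q61L substitution, fused at its N-terminus to EGFP. The roughly 1.3 kb EGFP-Rac1 insert sits between HindIII and XhoI sites, both retained, and is transcribed from the human cytomegalovirus immediate-early enhancer and promoter, with the bovine growth hormone polyadenylation signal terminating the message. T7 and SP6 phage promoters flank the insert, as is usual for this backbone, and can serve for in vitro transcription or as sequencing sites. The sequenced record is 6,677 nt, consistent with the stated backbone and insert sizes.

In bacteria the plasmid replicates at high copy from a ColE1/pUC-type origin and is selected with ampicillin through the β-lactamase gene; an f1 origin is also present for single-stranded DNA production. For mammalian cells, an SV40 enhancer/early promoter drives the neomycin phosphotransferase gene, followed by an SV40 polyadenylation signal, which permits G418 selection of stable transfectants. The annotation software also reports short fragments (ble, lacI, bom, a partial HIV-1 LTR match near the CMV promoter and lac promoter/operator elements); these appear to be backbone remnants or incidental matches rather than functional parts of the design.

Q61L is annotated as a constitutively active Rac1 mutant, so the fluorescent fusion lets the GTPase be located in living cells while locked in its active signalling state. The associated publication concerns visualising localised Rac activation dynamics in live cells, and the depositor's comments refer to biosensor tools. The construct therefore fits a role as an activated-Rac fusion in such imaging experiments, although the record does not spell out its exact use.
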