Features (pLannotate 1.2.2; 22 found; start..end, strand, type, name):
    358..1149    +  CDS            neo: KKA2_KLEPN - Also known as kan, nptII. Experimental evidence at protein level: Swiss-Prot protein existence level 1. Resistance to kanamycin, neomycin, paromomycin, ribostamycin, butirosin and gentamicin B. From Klebsiella pneumoniae.
   1173..1331    +  CDS            ble (fragment): BLE_KLEPN - Experimental evidence at protein level: Swiss-Prot protein existence level 1. Binding protein with a strong affinity to the bleomycin family of antibiotics. Binds to CL990; an antimitotic-antibiotic compound. From Klebsiella pneumoniae.
   1326..1447    +  polyA_signal   SV40 poly(A) signal: SV40 polyadenylation signal
   1520..1536    -  protein_bind   lac operator: The lac repressor binds to the lac operator to inhibit transcription in E. coli. This inhibition can be relieved by adding lactose or isopropyl-β-D-thiogalactopyranoside (IPTG). lac repressor encoded by lacI
   1544..1574    -  promoter       lac promoter: promoter for the E. coli lac operon
   1589..1610    -  protein_bind   CAP binding site: CAP binding activates transcription in the presence of cAMP. E. coli catabolite activator protein
   1623..1715    -  CDS            lacI (fragment): lac repressor; lacI; The lac repressor binds to the lac operator to inhibit transcription in E. coli. This inhibition can be relieved by adding lactose or isopropyl-β-D-thiogalactopyranoside (IPTG).
   1898..2486    -  rep_origin     ori: high-copy-number ColE1/pMB1/pBR322/pUC origin of replication
   2657..3517    -  CDS            AmpR: β-lactamase; bla; confers resistance to ampicillin, carbenicillin, and related antibiotics
   3518..3622    -  promoter       AmpR promoter: bla
   3681..3733    -  misc_feature   bom (fragment): basis of mobility region from pBR322
   3888..4267    +  enhancer       CMV enhancer: human cytomegalovirus immediate early enhancer
   4268..4471    +  promoter       CMV promoter: human cytomegalovirus (CMV) immediate early promoter
   4467..4500    +  LTR            5' LTR (truncated) (fragment): truncated 5' long terminal repeat (LTR) from HIV-1
   4516..4534    +  promoter       T7 promoter: promoter for bacteriophage T7 RNA polymerase
   4554..5270    +  CDS            EGFP: EGFP is a basic (constitutively fluorescent) green fluorescent protein published in 1996, derived from Aequorea victoria. It is reported to be a rapidly-maturing weak dimer with moderate acid sensitivity.
   5277..5855    +  CDS            Rac1 (Q61L): constitutively active mutant of human Rac family small GTPase 1
   5883..5901    -  promoter       SP6 promoter: promoter for bacteriophage SP6 RNA polymerase
   5927..6151    +  polyA_signal   bGH poly(A) signal: bovine growth hormone polyadenylation signal
   6155..6176    +  promoter       SV40 promoter (fragment): SV40 enhancer and early promoter
   6197..6625    +  rep_origin     f1 ori (sequence partly withheld): f1 bacteriophage origin of replication; arrow indicates direction of (+) strand synthesis
   6639..291     +  promoter       SV40 promoter (across the origin): SV40 enhancer and early promoter
>Addgene plasmid #13720 | pcDNA3-EGFP-Rac1(Q61L) | addgene full sequence | sequence record 180891 | Addgene NGS Result
GCAGGCAGAAGTATGCAAAGCATGCATCTCAATTAGTCAGCAACCAGGTGTGGAAAGTCCCCAGGCTCCC
CAGCAGGCAGAAGTATGCAAAGCATGCATCTCAATTAGTCAGCAACCATAGTCCCGCCCCTAACTCCGCC
CATCCCGCCCCTAACTCCGCCCAGTTCCGCCCATTCTCCGCCCCATGGCTGACTAATTTTTTTTATTTAT
GCAGAGGCCGAGGCCGCCTCTGCCTCTGAGCTATTCCAGAAGTAGTGAGGAGGCTTTTTTGGAGGCCTAG
GCTTTTGCAAAAAGCTCCCGGGAGCTTGTATATCCATTTTCGGATCTGATCAAGAGACAGGATGAGGATC
GTTTCGCATGATTGAACAAGATGGATTGCACGCAGGTTCTCCGGCCGCTTGGGTGGAGAGGCTATTCGGC
TATGACTGGGCACAACAGACAATCGGCTGCTCTGATGCCGCCGTGTTCCGGCTGTCAGCGCAGGGGCGCC
CGGTTCTTTTTGTCAAGACCGACCTGTCCGGTGCCCTGAATGAACTGCAGGACGAGGCAGCGCGGCTATC
GTGGCTGGCCACGACGGGCGTTCCTTGCGCAGCTGTGCTCGACGTTGTCACTGAAGCGGGAAGGGACTGG
CTGCTATTGGGCGAAGTGCCGGGGCAGGATCTCCTGTCATCTCACCTTGCTCCTGCCGAGAAAGTATCCA
TCATGGCTGATGCAATGCGGCGGCTGCATACGCTTGATCCGGCTACCTGCCCATTCGACCACCAAGCGAA
ACATCGCATCGAGCGAGCACGTACTCGGATGGAAGCCGGTCTTGTCGATCAGGATGATCTGGACGAAGAG
CATCAGGGGCTCGCGCCAGCCGAACTGTTCGCCAGGCTCAAGGCGCGCATGCCCGACGGCGAGGATCTCG
TCGTGACCCATGGCGATGCCTGCTTGCCGAATATCATGGTGGAAAATGGCCGCTTTTCTGGATTCATCGA
CTGTGGCCGGCTGGGTGTGGCGGACCGCTATCAGGACATAGCGTTGGCTACCCGTGATATTGCTGAAGAG
CTTGGCGGCGAATGGGCTGACCGCTTCCTCGTGCTTTACGGTATCGCCGCTCCCGATTCGCAGCGCATCG
CCTTCTATCGCCTTCTTGACGAGTTCTTCTGAGCGGGACTCTGGGGTTCGAAATGACCGACCAAGCGACG
CCCAACCTGCCATCACGAGATTTCGATTCCACCGCCGCCTTCTATGAAAGGTTGGGCTTCGGAATCGTTT
TCCGGGACGCCGGCTGGATGATCCTCCAGCGCGGGGATCTCATGCTGGAGTTCTTCGCCCACCCCAACTT
GTTTATTGCAGCTTATAATGGTTACAAATAAAGCAATAGCATCACAAATTTCACAAATAAAGCATTTTTT
TCACTGCATTCTAGTTGTGGTTTGTCCAAACTCATCAATGTATCTTATCATGTCTGTATACCGTCGACCT
CTAGCTAGAGCTTGGCGTAATCATGGTCATAGCTGTTTCCTGTGTGAAATTGTTATCCGCTCACAATTCC
ACACAACATACGAGCCGGAAGCATAAAGTGTAAAGCCTGGGGTGCCTAATGAGTGAGCTAACTCACATTA
ATTGCGTTGCGCTCACTGCCCGCTTTCCAGTCGGGAAACCTGTCGTGCCAGCTGCATTAATGAATCGGCC
AACGCGCGGGGAGAGGCGGTTTGCGTATTGGGCGCTCTTCCGCTTCCTCGCTCACTGACTCGCTGCGCTC
GGTCGTTCGGCTGCGGCGAGCGGTATCAGCTCACTCAAAGGCGGTAATACGGTTATCCACAGAATCAGGG
GATAACGCAGGAAAGAACATGTGAGCAAAAGGCCAGCAAAAGGCCAGGAACCGTAAAAAGGCCGCGTTGC
TGGCGTTTTTCCATAGGCTCCGCCCCCCTGACGAGCATCACAAAAATCGACGCTCAAGTCAGAGGTGGCG
AAACCCGACAGGACTATAAAGATACCAGGCGTTTCCCCCTGGAAGCTCCCTCGTGCGCTCTCCTGTTCCG
ACCCTGCCGCTTACCGGATACCTGTCCGCCTTTCTCCCTTCGGGAAGCGTGGCGCTTTCTCATAGCTCAC
GCTGTAGGTATCTCAGTTCGGTGTAGGTCGTTCGCTCCAAGCTGGGCTGTGTGCACGAACCCCCCGTTCA
GCCCGACCGCTGCGCCTTATCCGGTAACTATCGTCTTGAGTCCAACCCGGTAAGACACGACTTATCGCCA
CTGGCAGCAGCCACTGGTAACAGGATTAGCAGAGCGAGGTATGTAGGCGGTGCTACAGAGTTCTTGAAGT
GGTGGCCTAACTACGGCTACACTAGAAGAACAGTATTTGGTATCTGCGCTCTGCTGAAGCCAGTTACCTT
CGGAAAAAGAGTTGGTAGCTCTTGATCCGGCAAACAAACCACCGCTGGTAGCGGTGGTTTTTTTGTTTGC
AAGCAGCAGATTACGCGCAGAAAAAAAGGATCTCAAGAAGATCCTTTGATCTTTTCTACGGGGTCTGACG
CTCAGTGGAACGAAAACTCACGTTAAGGGATTTTGGTCATGAGATTATCAAAAAGGATCTTCACCTAGAT
CCTTTTAAATTAAAAATGAAGTTTTAAATCAATCTAAAGTATATATGAGTAAACTTGGTCTGACAGTTAC
CAATGCTTAATCAGTGAGGCACCTATCTCAGCGATCTGTCTATTTCGTTCATCCATAGTTGCCTGACTCC
CCGTCGTGTAGATAACTACGATACGGGAGGGCTTACCATCTGGCCCCAGTGCTGCAATGATACCGCGAGA
CCCACGCTCACCGGCTCCAGATTTATCAGCAATAAACCAGCCAGCCGGAAGGGCCGAGCGCAGAAGTGGT
CCTGCAACTTTATCCGCCTCCATCCAGTCTATTAATTGTTGCCGGGAAGCTAGAGTAAGTAGTTCGCCAG
TTAATAGTTTGCGCAACGTTGTTGCCATTGCTACAGGCATCGTGGTGTCACGCTCGTCGTTTGGTATGGC
TTCATTCAGCTCCGGTTCCCAACGATCAAGGCGAGTTACATGATCCCCCATGTTGTGCAAAAAAGCGGTT
AGCTCCTTCGGTCCTCCGATCGTTGTCAGAAGTAAGTTGGCCGCAGTGTTATCACTCATGGTTATGGCAG
CACTGCATAATTCTCTTACTGTCATGCCATCCGTAAGATGCTTTTCTGTGACTGGTGAGTACTCAACCAA
GTCATTCTGAGAATAGTGTATGCGGCGACCGAGTTGCTCTTGCCCGGCGTCAATACGGGATAATACCGCG
CCACATAGCAGAACTTTAAAAGTGCTCATCATTGGAAAACGTTCTTCGGGGCGAAAACTCTCAAGGATCT
TACCGCTGTTGAGATCCAGTTCGATGTAACCCACTCGTGCACCCAACTGATCTTCAGCATCTTTTACTTT
CACCAGCGTTTCTGGGTGAGCAAAAACAGGAAGGCAAAATGCCGCAAAAAAGGGAATAAGGGCGACACGG
AAATGTTGAATACTCATACTCTTCCTTTTTCAATATTATTGAAGCATTTATCAGGGTTATTGTCTCATGA
GCGGATACATATTTGAATGTATTTAGAAAAATAAACAAATAGGGGTTCCGCGCACATTTCCCCGAAAAGT
GCCACCTGACGTCGACGGATCGGGAGATCTCCCGATCCCCTATGGTGCACTCTCAGTACAATCTGCTCTG
ATGCCGCATAGTTAAGCCAGTATCTGCTCCCTGCTTGTGTGTTGGAGGTCGCTGAGTAGTGCGCGAGCAA
AATTTAAGCTACAACAAGGCAAGGCTTGACCGACAATTGCATGAAGAATCTGCTTAGGGTTAGGCGTTTT
GCGCTGCTTCGCGATGTACGGGCCAGATATACGCGTTGACATTGATTATTGACTAGTTATTAATAGTAAT
CAATTACGGGGTCATTAGTTCATAGCCCATATATGGAGTTCCGCGTTACATAACTTACGGTAAATGGCCC
GCCTGGCTGACCGCCCAACGACCCCCGCCCATTGACGTCAATAATGACGTATGTTCCCATAGTAACGCCA
ATAGGGACTTTCCATTGACGTCAATGGGTGGAGTATTTACGGTAAACTGCCCACTTGGCAGTACATCAAG
TGTATCATATGCCAAGTACGCCCCCTATTGACGTCAATGACGGTAAATGGCCCGCCTGGCATTATGCCCA
GTACATGACCTTATGGGACTTTCCTACTTGGCAGTACATCTACGTATTAGTCATCGCTATTACCATGGTG
ATGCGGTTTTGGCAGTACATCAATGGGCGTGGATAGCGGTTTGACTCACGGGGATTTCCAAGTCTCCACC
CCATTGACGTCAATGGGAGTTTGTTTTGGCACCAAAATCAACGGGACTTTCCAAAATGTCGTAACAACTC
CGCCCCATTGACGCAAATGGGCGGTAGGCGTGTACGGTGGGAGGTCTATATAAGCAGAGCTCTCTGGCTA
ACTAGAGAACCCACTGCTTACTGGCTTATCGAAATTAATACGACTCACTATAGGGAGACCCAAGCTTGCC
ACCATGGTGAGCAAGGGCGAGGAGCTGTTCACCGGGGTGGTGCCCATCCTGGTCGAGCTGGACGGCGACG
TAAACGGCCACAAGTTCAGCGTGTCCGGCGAGGGCGAGGGCGATGCCACCTACGGCAAGCTGACCCTGAA
GTTCATCTGCACCACCGGCAAGCTGCCCGTGCCCTGGCCCACCCTCGTGACCACCCTGACCTACGGCGTG
CAGTGCTTCAGCCGCTACCCCGACCACATGAAGCAGCACGACTTCTTCAAGTCCGCCATGCCCGAAGGCT
ACGTCCAGGAGCGCACCATCTTCTTCAAGGACGACGGCAACTACAAGACCCGCGCCGAGGTGAAGTTCGA
GGGCGACACCCTGGTGAACCGCATCGAGCTGAAGGGCATCGACTTCAAGGAGGACGGCAACATCCTGGGG
CACAAGCTGGAGTACAACTACAACAGCCACAACGTCTATATCATGGCCGACAAGCAGAAGAACGGCATCA
AGGTGAACTTCAAGATCCGCCACAACATCGAGGACGGCAGCGTGCAGCTCGCCGACCACTACCAGCAGAA
CACCCCCATCGGCGACGGCCCCGTGCTGCTGCCCGACAACCACTACCTGAGCACCCAGTCCGCCCTGAGC
AAAGACCCCAACGAGAAGCGCGATCACATGGTCCTGCTGGAGTTCGTGACCGCCGCCGGGATCACTCTCG
GCATGGACGAGCTGTACAAGGAATTCATGCAGGCCATCAAGTGTGTGGTGGTGGGAGACGGAGCTGTAGG
TAAAACTTGCCTACTGATCAGTTACACAACCAATGCATTTCCTGGAGAATATATCCCTACTGTCTTTGAC
AATTATTCTGCCAATGTTATGGTAGATGGAAAACCGGTGAATCTGGGCTTATGGGATACAGCTGGACTAG
AAGATTATGACAGATTACGCCCCCTATCCTATCCGCAAACAGATGTGTTCTTAATTTGCTTTTCCCTTGT
GAGTCCTGCATCATTTGAAAATGTCCGTGCAAAGTGGTATCCTGAGGTGCGGCACCACTGTCCCAACACT
CCCATCATCCTAGTGGGAACTAAACTTGATCTTAGGGATGATAAAGACACGATCGAGAAACTGAAGGAGA
AGAAGCTGACTCCCATCACCTATCCGCAGGGTCTAGCCATGGCTAAGGAGATTGGTGCTGTAAAATACCT
GGAGTGCTCGGCGCTCACACAGCGAGGCCTCAAGACAGTGTTTGACGAAGCGATCCGAGCAGTCCTCTGC
CCGCCTCCCGTGAAGAAGAGGAAGAGAAAATGCCTGCTGTTGTAACTCGAGCATGCATCTAGAGGGCCCT
ATTCTATAGTGTCACCTAAATGCTAGAGCTCGCTGATCAGCCTCGACTGTGCCTTCTAGTTGCCAGCCAT
CTGTTGTTTGCCCCTCCCCCGTGCCTTCCTTGACCCTGGAAGGTGCCACTCCCACTGTCCTTTCCTAATA
AAATGAGGAAATTGCATCGCATTGTCTGAGTAGGTGTCATTCTATTCTGGGGGGTGGGGTGGGGCAGGAC
AGCAAGGGGGAGGATTGGGAAGACAATAGCAGGCATGCTGGGGATGCGGTGGGCTCTATGGCTTCTGAGG
CGGAAAGAACCAGCTGGGGCTCTAGGGGGTATCCCC
[124 nt withheld, positions 6197-6320]
C
[91 nt withheld, positions 6322-6412]
A
[49 nt withheld, positions 6414-6462]
CCTTTGACGTTGGAGTCCACGTTCTTT
[37 nt withheld, positions 6490-6526]
ACCCTATCTCGGTCTATTCTTTTGATTTATAAGGGATTTTGCCGATTTCGGCCTATTGGTTAAAAAATGA
GCTGATTTAACAAAAATTTAACGCGAATTAATTCTGTGGAATGTGTGTCAGTTAGGGTGTGGAAAGTCCC
CAGGCTCCCCA
