>Addgene plasmid #13720 | pcDNA3-EGFP-Rac1(Q61L) | addgene partial sequence | sequence record 114514 | CMV-F 5'-CGCAAATGGGCGGTAGGCGTG-3'
CTATATAAGCAGAGCTCTCTGGCTAACTAGAGAACCCACTGCTTACTGGCTTATCGAAATTAATACGACT
CACTATAGGGAGACCCAAGCTTGCCACCATGGTGAGCAAGGGCGAGGAGCTGTTCACCGGGGTGGTGCCC
ATCCTGGTCGAGCTGGACGGCGACGTAAACGGCCACAAGTTCAGCGTGTCCGGCGAGGGCGAGGGCGATG
CCACCTACGGCAAGCTGACCCTGAAGTTCATCTGCACCACCGGCAAGCTGCCCGTGCCCTGGCCCACCCT
CGTGACCACCCTGACCTACGGCGTGCAGTGCTTCAGCCGCTACCCCGACCACATGAAGCAGCACGACTTC
TTCAAGTCCGCCATGCCCGAAGGCTACGTCCAGGAGCGCACCATCTTCTTCAAGGACGACGGCAACTACA
AGACCCGCGCCGAGGTGAAGTTCGAGGGCGACACCCTGGTGAACCGCATCGAGCTGAAGGGCATCGACTT
CAAGGAGGACGGCAACATCCTGGGGCACAAGCTGGAGTACAACTACAACAGCCACAACGTCTATATCATG
GCCGACAAGCAGAAGAACGGCATCAAGGTGAACTTCAAGATCCGCCACAACATCGAGGACGGCAGCGTGC
AGCTCGCCGACCACTACCAGCAGAACACCCCCATCGGCGACGGCCCCGTGCTGCTGCCCGACAACCACTA
CCTGAGCACCCAGTCCGCCCTGAGCAAAGACCCCAACGAGAAGCGCGATCACATGGTCCTGCTGGAGTTC
GTGACCGCCGCCGGGATCACTCTCGGCATGGACGAGCTGTACAAGGAATTCATGCAGGCCATCAAGTGTG
TGGTGGTGGGAGACGGAGCTGTAGGTAAAACTTGCCTACTGATCAGTTACACAACCAATGCATTTCCTGG
AGAATATATCCCTACTGTCTTTGACAATTATTCTGCCAATGTTATGGTAGA
