>Addgene plasmid #13720 | pcDNA3-EGFP-Rac1(Q61L) | addgene partial sequence | sequence record 114518 | BGH-rev 5'-TAGAAGGCACAGTCGAGG-3'
TTTAGGTGACACTATAGAATAGGGCCCTCTAGATGCATGCTCGAGTTACAACAGCAGGCATTTTCTCTTC
CTCTTCTTCACGGGAGGCGGGCAGAGGACTGCTCGGATCGCTTCGTCAAACACTGTCTTGAGGCCTCGCT
GTGTGAGCGCCGAGCACTCCAGGTATTTTACAGCACCAATCTCCTTAGCCATGGCTAGACCCTGCGGATA
GGTGATGGGAGTCAGCTTCTTCTCCTTCAGTTTCTCGATCGTGTCTTTATCATCCCTAAGATCAAGTTTA
GTTCCCACTAGGATGATGGGAGTGTTGGGACAGTGGTGCCGCACCTCAGGATACCACTTTGCACGGACAT
TTTCAAATGATGCAGGACTCACAAGGGAAAAGCAAATTAAGAACACATCTGTTTGCGGATAGGATAGGGG
GCGTAATCTGTCATAATCTTCTAGTCCAGCTGTATCCCATAAGCCCAGATTCACCGGTTTTCCATCTACC
ATAACATTGGCAGAATAATTGTCAAAGACAGTAGGGATATATTCTCCAGGAAATGCATTGGTTGTGTAAC
TGATCAGTAGGCAAGTTTTACCTACAGCTCCGTCTCCCACCACCACACACTTGATGGCCTGCATGAATTC
CTTGTACAGCTCGTCCATGCCGAGAGTGATCCCGGCGGCGGTCACGAACTCCAGCAGGACCATGTGATCG
CGCTTCTCGTTGGGGTCTTTGCTCAGGGCGGACTGGGTGCTCAGGTAGTGGTTGTCGGGCAGCAGCACGG
GGCCGTCGCCGATGGGGGTGTTCTGCTGGTAGTGGTCGGCGAGCTGCACGCTGCCGTCCTCGATGTTGTG
GCGGATCTTGAAGTTCACCTTGATGCCGTTCTTCTGCTTGTCGGCCATGATATAGACGTTGTGGCTGTTG
TAGTTGTACTCCAGCTTGTGCCCCAGGATGTTGCCGTCCTCCTTGAAGTCGATGCCCTTCAGCTCGATGC
GGTTCACCAGGGTGTCGCCCTCGAACTTCACCTCGGCGCGGGTCTTGT
